Addgene plasmid #154362: pMAL-C2X -2AFP-FliG
Purpose: Bacterial expression of 2AFP
Depositing lab: Wanzhong He. Depositing organization: National Institute of Biological Sciences, Beijing. Publication: Genetically encoded tags for direct synthesis of EM-visible gold nanoparticles in cells. Jiang Z, Jin X, Li Y, Liu S, Liu XM, Wang YY, Zhao P, Cai X, Liu Y, Tang Y, Sun X, Liu Y, Hu Y, Li M, Cai G, Qi X, Chen S, Du LL, He W. Nat Methods. 2020 Sep;17(9):937-946. doi: 10.1038/s41592-020-0911-z. Epub 2020 Aug 10. PubMed 32778831.
Backbone
  Vector backbone: pMAL-c2X
  Vector type: Bacterial Expression
Growth in bacteria
  Bacterial resistance: Ampicillin, 100 μg/mL
  Growth temperature: 37°C
  Growth strain: DH5alpha
  Copy number: Low Copy
Gene/Insert
  Gene/Insert name: 2AFP
  Species: Unspecified
  Cloning method: Restriction Enzyme; 5′ cloning site Unknown (unknown if destroyed)
Terms and licenses: Academic/Nonprofit Terms; Industry Terms: Not Available to Industry
How to cite: pMAL-C2X -2AFP-FliG was a gift from Wanzhong He (Addgene plasmid # 154362 ; http://n2t.net/addgene:154362 ; RRID:Addgene_154362)
