[The description below was written by a language model from this plasmid's Addgene catalogue record and pLannotate feature annotations shown in this document.]
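Description:
pMAL-C2X -2AFP-FliG is an 8,070 nt bacterial expression plasmid built on the pMAL-c2X backbone, designed for IPTG-inducible production of a maltose-binding protein fusion in the E. coli cytoplasm. It replicates from a ColE1/pMB1-type origin accompanied by the pBR322 bom region and the rop gene, which holds copy number down, in keeping with the catalogue's low-copy designation. Selection is by ampicillin through the β-lactamase gene and its own promoter, and an M13 phage origin allows single-stranded DNA production.

Expression is driven by the hybrid tac promoter with a downstream lac operator. The plasmid carries lacI under the lacIq promoter, so repression is tight until inducer is added. The first annotated coding segment is a signal-sequence-less malE, which keeps MBP and anything fused to it in the cytosol. About 500 nt between the end of MBP and the next feature are unannotated. This gap presumably holds the vector's linker region and the catalogued 2AFP insert, whose species and exact identity the record does not state. Downstream lie E. coli K12 fliG, encoding a component of the flagellar rotor switch complex (C ring), and a 6xHis tag directly after it. The layout suggests an MBP–2AFP–FliG–His fusion, although reading-frame continuity cannot be confirmed from the table. A residual lacZα fragment and the rrnB T1 and T2 terminators follow.

The stated purpose is bacterial expression of 2AFP. The associated publication concerns genetically encoded tags for synthesising EM-visible gold nanoparticles in cells, so FliG probably serves as the tagged target protein, though the record does not say so.
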