Features (pLannotate 1.2.2; 20 found; start..end, strand, type, name):
      3..80      +  promoter       lacIq promoter: lacI (mutant); In the lacIq allele, a single base change in the promoter boosts expression of the lacI gene about 10-fold.
     81..1163    +  CDS            lacI: lac repressor; lacI; The lac repressor binds to the lac operator to inhibit transcription in E. coli. This inhibition can be relieved by adding lactose or isopropyl-β-D-thiogalactopyranoside (IPTG).
   1176..1197    +  protein_bind   CAP binding site: CAP binding activates transcription in the presence of cAMP. E. coli catabolite activator protein
   1216..1233    +  promoter       tet promoter (fragment): E. coli promoter for tetracycline efflux protein gene
   1406..1434    +  promoter       tac promoter: strong E. coli promoter; hybrid between the trp and lac UV5 promoters
   1442..1458    +  protein_bind   lac operator: The lac repressor binds to the lac operator to inhibit transcription in E. coli. This inhibition can be relieved by adding lactose or isopropyl-β-D-thiogalactopyranoside (IPTG). lac repressor encoded by lacI
   1528..2628    +  CDS            MBP: maltose binding protein from E. coli; malE (mutated); This version of the gene does not encode a signal sequence, so MBP will remain in the cytosol.
   3130..4122    +  CDS            fliG: FLIG_ECOLI - Also known as fla AII.2, fla BII. Experimental evidence at protein level: Swiss-Prot protein existence level 1. FliG is one of three proteins (FliG, FliN, FliM) that forms the rotor-mounted switch complex (C ring), located at the base of the basal body. This complex interacts with the CheY and CheZ chemotaxis proteins, in addition to contacting components of the motor that determine the direction of flagellar rotation. From Escherichia coli (strain K12).
   4123..4140    +  CDS            6xHis: 6xHis affinity tag
   4160..4314    +  CDS            lacZα (fragment): LacZα fragment of β-galactosidase; lacZ fragment
   4407..4522    +  ncRNA          5S rRNA: Accession: RF00001 - 5S ribosomal RNA
   4526..4612    +  terminator     rrnB T1 terminator: Escherichia coli rrnB; transcription terminator T1 from the E. coli rrnB gene
   4704..4731    +  terminator     rrnB T2 terminator: transcription terminator T2 from the E. coli rrnB gene
   4750..4841    +  promoter       AmpR promoter: bla
   4842..5702    +  CDS            AmpR: β-lactamase; bla; confers resistance to ampicillin, carbenicillin, and related antibiotics
   5744..6257    -  rep_origin     M13 ori (sequence partly withheld): M13 bacteriophage origin of replication; arrow indicates direction of (+) strand synthesis
   6368..6956    +  rep_origin     ori: high-copy-number ColE1/pMB1/pBR322/pUC origin of replication
   7142..7284    -  misc_feature   bom: basis of mobility region from pBR322
   7386..7577    -  CDS            rop: Rop protein, which maintains plasmids at low copy number; rop
   7594..7974    +  CDS            YPB1_ECOLX: Protein predicted: Swiss-Prot protein existence level 4. From Escherichia coli.
>Addgene plasmid #154362 | pMAL-C2X -2AFP-FliG | addgene full sequence | sequence record 307593 | Addgene NGS Result
CCGACACCATCGAATGGTGCAAAACCTTTCGCGGTATGGCATGATAGCGCCCGGAAGAGAGTCAATTCAG
GGTGGTGAATGTGAAACCAGTAACGTTATACGATGTCGCAGAGTATGCCGGTGTCTCTTATCAGACCGTT
TCCCGCGTGGTGAACCAGGCCAGCCACGTTTCTGCGAAAACGCGGGAAAAAGTGGAAGCGGCGATGGCGG
AGCTGAATTACATTCCCAACCGCGTGGCACAACAACTGGCGGGCAAACAGTCGTTGCTGATTGGCGTTGC
CACCTCCAGTCTGGCCCTGCACGCGCCGTCGCAAATTGTCGCGGCGATTAAATCTCGCGCCGATCAACTG
GGTGCCAGCGTGGTGGTGTCGATGGTAGAACGAAGCGGCGTCGAAGCCTGTAAAGCGGCGGTGCACAATC
TTCTCGCGCAACGCGTCAGTGGGCTGATCATTAACTATCCGCTGGATGACCAGGATGCCATTGCTGTGGA
AGCTGCCTGCACTAATGTTCCGGCGTTATTTCTTGATGTCTCTGACCAGACACCCATCAACAGTATTATT
TTCTCCCATGAAGACGGTACGCGACTGGGCGTGGAGCATCTGGTCGCATTGGGTCACCAGCAAATCGCGC
TGTTAGCGGGCCCATTAAGTTCTGTCTCGGCGCGTCTGCGTCTGGCTGGCTGGCATAAATATCTCACTCG
CAATCAAATTCAGCCGATAGCGGAACGGGAAGGCGACTGGAGTGCCATGTCCGGTTTTCAACAAACCATG
CAAATGCTGAATGAGGGCATCGTTCCCACTGCGATGCTGGTTGCCAACGATCAGATGGCGCTGGGCGCAA
TGCGCGCCATTACCGAGTCCGGGCTGCGCGTTGGTGCGGATATCTCAGTAGTGGGATACGACGATACCGA
AGACAGCTCATGTTATATCCCGCCGTTAACCACCATCAAACAGGATTTTCGCCTGCTGGGGCAAACCAGC
GTGGACCGCTTGCTGCAACTCTCTCAGGGCCAGGCGGTGAAGGGCAATCAGCTGTTGCCCGTCTCACTGG
TGAAAAGAAAAACCACCCTGGCGCCCAATACGCAAACCGCCTCTCCCCGCGCGTTGGCCGATTCATTAAT
GCAGCTGGCACGACAGGTTTCCCGACTGGAAAGCGGGCAGTGAGCGCAACGCAATTAATGTAAGTTAGCT
CACTCATTAGGCACAATTCTCATGTTTGACAGCTTATCATCGACTGCACGGTGCACCAATGCTTCTGGCG
TCAGGCAGCCATCGGAAGCTGTGGTATGGCTGTGCAGGTCGTAAATCACTGCATAATTCGTGTCGCTCAA
GGCGCACTCCCGTTCTGGATAATGTTTTTTGCGCCGACATCATAACGGTTCTGGCAAATATTCTGAAATG
AGCTGTTGACAATTAATCATCGGCTCGTATAATGTGTGGAATTGTGAGCGGATAACAATTTCACACAGGA
AACAGCCAGTCCGTTTAGGTGTTTTCACGAGCACTTCACCAACAAGGACCATAGCATATGAAAATCGAAG
AAGGTAAACTGGTAATCTGGATTAACGGCGATAAAGGCTATAACGGTCTCGCTGAAGTCGGTAAGAAATT
CGAGAAAGATACCGGAATTAAAGTCACCGTTGAGCATCCGGATAAACTGGAAGAGAAATTCCCACAGGTT
GCGGCAACTGGCGATGGCCCTGACATTATCTTCTGGGCACACGACCGCTTTGGTGGCTACGCTCAATCTG
GCCTGTTGGCTGAAATCACCCCGGACAAAGCGTTCCAGGACAAGCTGTATCCGTTTACCTGGGATGCCGT
ACGTTACAACGGCAAGCTGATTGCTTACCCGATCGCTGTTGAAGCGTTATCGCTGATTTATAACAAAGAT
CTGCTGCCGAACCCGCCAAAAACCTGGGAAGAGATCCCGGCGCTGGATAAAGAACTGAAAGCGAAAGGTA
AGAGCGCGCTGATGTTCAACCTGCAAGAACCGTACTTCACCTGGCCGCTGATTGCTGCTGACGGGGGTTA
TGCGTTCAAGTATGAAAACGGCAAGTACGACATTAAAGACGTGGGCGTGGATAACGCTGGCGCGAAAGCG
GGTCTGACCTTCCTGGTTGACCTGATTAAAAACAAACACATGAATGCAGACACCGATTACTCCATCGCAG
AAGCTGCCTTTAATAAAGGCGAAACAGCGATGACCATCAACGGCCCGTGGGCATGGTCCAACATCGACAC
CAGCAAAGTGAATTATGGTGTAACGGTACTGCCGACCTTCAAGGGTCAACCATCCAAACCGTTCGTTGGC
GTGCTGAGCGCAGGTATTAACGCCGCCAGTCCGAACAAAGAGCTGGCAAAAGAGTTCCTCGAAAACTATC
TGCTGACTGATGAAGGTCTGGAAGCGGTTAATAAAGACAAACCGCTGGGTGCCGTAGCGCTGAAGTCTTA
CGAGGAAGAGTTGGCGAAAGATCCACGTATTGCCGCCACTATGGAAAACGCCCAGAAAGGTGAAATCATG
CCGAACATCCCGCAGATGTCCGCTTTCTGGTATGCCGTGCGTACTGCGGTGATCAACGCCGCCAGCGGTC
GTCAGACTGTCGATGAAGCCCTGAAAGACGCGCAGACTAATTCGAGCTCGAACAACAACAACAATAACAA
TAACAACAACCTCGGGATCGAGGGAAGGATTTCAGAATTCGGATCCTCTAGAATGCAGTGTACTGGCGGT
GCAGACTGTACCTCCTGCACCGGCGCTTGTACCGGTTGCGGCAACTGTCCGAACGCTGTGGCATGCACTA
ACTCTCAGCACTGCGTTAAAGCGAACGCGTGCACCGGTTCCACTGATTGCAACACCGCGCAGGCTTGCAC
TAACTCCAAAGACTGCTTTGAGGCGAACGCTTGTACGGATTCCACCAATTGTTATAAAGCGACAGCGTGC
ACCGGGTCCGGTAACTGCCCGAACGCAGTGGCTTGCACCGGTTCTACCGATTGTAACACCGCACAGGCGT
GCACTAACTCTAAGGATTGCTTTGAAGCGAACGCATGCACGGATTCCACCAATTGCTACAAAGCGACTGC
TTGTACCAACTCGCAGCACTGCGTTAAGGCGAACGGTGGCGGTGGAAGTATGAGTAACCTGACAGGCACC
GATAAAAGCGTCATCCTGCTGATGACCATTGGCGAAGACCGGGCGGCAGAGGTGTTCAAGCACCTCTCCC
AGCGTGAAGTACAAACCCTGAGCGCTGCAATGGCGAACGTCACGCAGATCTCCAACAAGCAGCTAACCGA
TGTGCTGGCGGAGTTTGAGCAAGAAGCTGAACAGTTTGCCGCACTGAATATCAACGCCAACGATTATCTG
CGCTCGGTATTGGTCAAAGCTCTGGGTGAAGAACGTGCCGCCAGCCTGCTGGAAGATATTCTCGAAACTC
GCGATACCGCCAGCGGTATTGAAACGCTCAACTTTATGGAGCCACAGAGCGCCGCCGATCTGATTCGCGA
TGAGCATCCGCAAATTATCGCCACCATTCTGGTGCATCTGAAGCGCGCCCAAGCCGCCGATATTCTGGCG
TTGTTCGATGAACGTCTGCGCCACGACGTGATGTTGCGTATCGCCACCTTTGGCGGCGTGCAGCCAGCCG
CGCTGGCGGAGCTGACCGAAGTACTGAATGGCTTGCTCGACGGTCAGAATCTCAAGCGCAGCAAAATGGG
CGGCGTGAGAACGGCAGCCGAAATTATCAACCTGATGAAAACTCAGCAGGAAGAAGCCGTTATTACCGCC
GTGCGTGAATTCGACGGCGAGCTGGCGCAGAAAATCATCGACGAGATGTTCCTGTTCGAGAATCTGGTGG
ATGTCGACGATCGCAGCATTCAGCGTCTGTTGCAGGAAGTGGATTCCGAATCGCTGTTGATCGCGCTGAA
AGGAGCCGAGCAGCCACTGCGCGAGAAATTCTTGCGCAATATGTCGCAGCGTGCCGCCGATATTCTGCGC
GACGATCTCGCCAACCGTGGTCCGGTGCGTCTGTCGCAGGTGGAAAACGAACAGAAAGCGATTCTGCTGA
TTGTGCGCCGCCTTGCCGAAACTGGCGAGATGGTAATTGGCAGCGGCGAGGATACCTATGTCCACCATCA
CCATCACCATTGACTGCAGGCAAGCTTGGCACTGGCCGTCGTTTTACAACGTCGTGACTGGGAAAACCCT
GGCGTTACCCAACTTAATCGCCTTGCAGCACATCCCCCTTTCGCCAGCTGGCGTAATAGCGAAGAGGCCC
GCACCGATCGCCCTTCCCAACAGTTGCGCAGCCTGAATGGCGAATGGCAGCTTGGCTGTTTTGGCGGATG
AGATAAGATTTTCAGCCTGATACAGATTAAATCAGAACGCAGAAGCGGTCTGATAAAACAGAATTTGCCT
GGCGGCAGTAGCGCGGTGGTCCCACCTGACCCCATGCCGAACTCAGAAGTGAAACGCCGTAGCGCCGATG
GTAGTGTGGGGTCTCCCCATGCGAGAGTAGGGAACTGCCAGGCATCAAATAAAACGAAAGGCTCAGTCGA
AAGACTGGGCCTTTCGTTTTATCTGTTGTTTGTCGGTGAACGCTCTCCTGAGTAGGACAAATCCGCCGGG
AGCGGATTTGAACGTTGCGAAGCAACGGCCCGGAGGGTGGCGGGCAGGACGCCCGCCATAAACTGCCAGG
CATCAAATTAAGCAGAAGGCCATCCTGACGGATGGCCTTTTTGCGTTTCTACAAACTCTTTTGTTTATTT
TTCTAAATACATTCAAATATGTATCCGCTCATGAGACAATAACCCTGATAAATGCTTCAATAATATTGAA
AAAGGAAGAGTATGAGTATTCAACATTTCCGTGTCGCCCTTATTCCCTTTTTTGCGGCATTTTGCCTTCC
TGTTTTTGCTCACCCAGAAACGCTGGTGAAAGTAAAAGATGCTGAAGATCAGTTGGGTGCACGAGTGGGT
TACATCGAACTGGATCTCAACAGCGGTAAGATCCTTGAGAGTTTTCGCCCCGAAGAACGTTTCCCAATGA
TGAGCACTTTTAAAGTTCTGCTATGTGGCGCGGTATTATCCCGTGTTGACGCCGGGCAAGAGCAACTCGG
TCGCCGCATACACTATTCTCAGAATGACTTGGTTGAGTACTCACCAGTCACAGAAAAGCATCTTACGGAT
GGCATGACAGTAAGAGAATTATGCAGTGCTGCCATAACCATGAGTGATAACACTGCGGCCAACTTACTTC
TGACAACGATCGGAGGACCGAAGGAGCTAACCGCTTTTTTGCACAACATGGGGGATCATGTAACTCGCCT
TGATCGTTGGGAACCGGAGCTGAATGAAGCCATACCAAACGACGAGCGTGACACCACGATGCCTGTAGCA
ATGGCAACAACGTTGCGCAAACTATTAACTGGCGAACTACTTACTCTAGCTTCCCGGCAACAATTAATAG
ACTGGATGGAGGCGGATAAAGTTGCAGGACCACTTCTGCGCTCGGCCCTTCCGGCTGGCTGGTTTATTGC
TGATAAATCTGGAGCCGGTGAGCGTGGGTCTCGCGGTATCATTGCAGCACTGGGGCCAGATGGTAAGCCC
TCCCGTATCGTAGTTATCTACACGACGGGGAGTCAGGCAACTATGGATGAACGAAATAGACAGATCGCTG
AGATAGGTGCCTCACTGATTAAGCATTGGTAACTGTCAGACCAAGTTTACTCATATATACTTTAGATTGA
TT
[38 nt withheld, positions 5743-5780]
A
[37 nt withheld, positions 5782-5818]
ATTTTGTTAAAATTCGCGTTAAATTTTTGTTAAATCAGCTCATTTTTTAACCAATAGGCCGAAATCGGCA
AAATCCCTTATAAATCAAAAGAATAGACCGAGATAGGGT
[37 nt withheld, positions 5928-5964]
AAAGAACGTGGACTCCAACGTCAAAGG
[141 nt withheld, positions 5992-6132]
G
[125 nt withheld, positions 6134-6258]
AAAGGATCTAGGTGAAGATCCTTTTTGATAATCTCATGACCAAAATCCCTTAACGTGAGTTTTCGTTCCA
CTGAGCGTCAGACCCCGTAGAAAAGATCAAAGGATCTTCTTGAGATCCTTTTTTTCTGCGCGTAATCTGC
TGCTTGCAAACAAAAAAACCACCGCTACCAGCGGTGGTTTGTTTGCCGGATCAAGAGCTACCAACTCTTT
TTCCGAAGGTAACTGGCTTCAGCAGAGCGCAGATACCAAATACTGTCCTTCTAGTGTAGCCGTAGTTAGG
CCACCACTTCAAGAACTCTGTAGCACCGCCTACATACCTCGCTCTGCTAATCCTGTTACCAGTGGCTGCT
GCCAGTGGCGATAAGTCGTGTCTTACCGGGTTGGACTCAAGACGATAGTTACCGGATAAGGCGCAGCGGT
CGGGCTGAACGGGGGGTTCGTGCACACAGCCCAGCTTGGAGCGAACGACCTACACCGAACTGAGATACCT
ACAGCGTGAGCTATGAGAAAGCGCCACGCTTCCCGAAGGGAGAAAGGCGGACAGGTATCCGGTAAGCGGC
AGGGTCGGAACAGGAGAGCGCACGAGGGAGCTTCCAGGGGGAAACGCCTGGTATCTTTATAGTCCTGTCG
GGTTTCGCCACCTCTGACTTGAGCGTCGATTTTTGTGATGCTCGTCAGGGGGGCGGAGCCTATGGAAAAA
CGCCAGCAACGCGGCCTTTTTACGGTTCCTGGCCTTTTGCTGGCCTTTTGCTCACATGTTCTTTCCTGCG
TTATCCCCTGATTCTGTGGATAACCGTATTACCGCCTTTGAGTGAGCTGATACCGCTCGCCGCAGCCGAA
CGACCGAGCGCAGCGAGTCAGTGAGCGAGGAAGCGGAAGAGCGCCTGATGCGGTATTTTCTCCTTACGCA
TCTGTGCGGTATTTCACACCGCATATATGGTGCACTCTCAGTACAATCTGCTCTGATGCCGCATAGTTAA
GCCAGTATACACTCCGCTATCGCTACGTGACTGGGTCATGGCTGCGCCCCGACACCCGCCAACACCCGCT
GACGCGCCCTGACGGGCTTGTCTGCTCCCGGCATCCGCTTACAGACAAGCTGTGACCGTCTCCGGGAGCT
GCATGTGTCAGAGGTTTTCACCGTCATCACCGAAACGCGCGAGGCAGCTGCGGTAAAGCTCATCAGCGTG
GTCGTGCAGCGATTCACAGATGTCTGCCTGTTCATCCGCGTCCAGCTCGTTGAGTTTCTCCAGAAGCGTT
AATGTCTGGCTTCTGATAAAGCGGGCCATGTTAAGGGCGGTTTTTTCCTGTTTGGTCACTGATGCCTCCG
TGTAAGGGGGATTTCTGTTCATGGGGGTAATGATACCGATGAAACGAGAGAGGATGCTCACGATACGGGT
TACTGATGATGAACATGCCCGGTTACTGGAACGTTGTGAGGGTAAACAACTGGCGGTATGGATGCGGCGG
GACCAGAGAAAAATCACTCAGGGTCAATGCCAGCGCTTCGTTAATACAGATGTAGGTGTTCCACAGGGTA
GCCAGCAGCATCCTGCGATGCAGATCCGGAACATAATGGTGCAGGGCGCTGACTTCCGCGTTTCCAGACT
TTACGAAACACGGAAACCGAAGACCATTCATGTTGTTGCTCAGGTCGCAGACGTTTTGCAGCAGCAGTCG
CTTCACGTTCGCTCGCGTATCGGTGATTCATTCTGCTAACCAGTAAGGCAACCCCGCCAGCCTAGCCGGG
TCCTCAACGACAGGAGCACGATCATGCGCACCCGTGGCCAGGACCCAACGCTGCCCGAAATT
