>Addgene plasmid #154362 | pMAL-C2X -2AFP-FliG | depositor partial sequence | sequence record 298713 | 2AFP
ATGCAGTGTACTGGCGGTGCAGACTGTACCTCCTGCACCGGCGCTTGTACCGGTTGCGGCAACTGTCCGA
ACGCTGTGGCATGCACTAACTCTCAGCACTGCGTTAAAGCGAACGCGTGCACCGGTTCCACTGATTGCAA
CACCGCGCAGGCTTGCACTAACTCCAAAGACTGCTTTGAGGCGAACGCTTGTACGGATTCCACCAATTGT
TATAAAGCGACAGCGTGCACCGGGTCCGGTAACTGCCCGAACGCAGTGGCTTGCACCGGTTCTACCGATT
GTAACACCGCACAGGCGTGCACTAACTCTAAGGATTGCTTTGAAGCGAACGCATGCACGGATTCCACCAA
TTGCTACAAAGCGACTGCTTGTACCAACTCGCAGCACTGCGTTAAGGCGAAC
